Addgene plasmid #139592: pET28a D315A
Purpose: expresses SznF D315A
Depositing lab: Emily Balskus. Depositing organization: Harvard University. Publication: An N-nitrosating metalloenzyme constructs the pharmacophore of streptozotocin. Ng TL, Rohac R, Mitchell AJ, Boal AK, Balskus EP. Nature. 2019 Feb;566(7742):94-99. doi: 10.1038/s41586-019-0894-z. Epub 2019 Feb 6. PubMed 30728519.
Backbone
  Vector backbone: peT28a
  Backbone manufacturer: 5308
  Total vector size (bp): 6724
  Vector type: Bacterial Expression
Growth in bacteria
  Bacterial resistance: Kanamycin, 50 μg/mL
  Growth temperature: 37°C
  Growth strain: DH5alpha
  Copy number: High Copy
Gene/Insert
  Gene/Insert name: SznF D315A
  Insert size (bp): 1416
  Mutation: changed apartate 315 to alanine
  Promoter: T7
  Tag / fusion protein: hexahistidine (N terminal on backbone)
  Cloning method: Unknown
  Sequencing primers: 5′ T7; 3′ T7 Rev
Terms and licenses: Academic/Nonprofit Terms; Industry Terms: Not Available to Industry
How to cite: pET28a D315A was a gift from Emily Balskus (Addgene plasmid # 139592 ; http://n2t.net/addgene:139592 ; RRID:Addgene_139592)
