[The description below was written by a language model from this plasmid's Addgene catalogue record and pLannotate feature annotations shown in this document.]
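Description:
pET28a D315A is a bacterial expression plasmid of about 6.7 kb, built on the pET28a backbone, that produces a point mutant of SznF in which aspartate 315 is replaced by alanine. According to the associated publication title, SznF is the N-nitrosating metalloenzyme that builds the pharmacophore of streptozotocin. The record does not state the source organism of the gene or the cloning method. The plasmid is selected with kanamycin through the aph(3')-Ia (KanR) gene and replicates from a ColE1/pBR322-type origin accompanied by the bom region and the rop gene. The catalogue lists it as high copy, although rop normally moderates copy number. An f1 phage origin is also present. The short tetracycline-resistance fragments and the predicted E. coli ORF flagged by the annotation are probably pBR322-derived backbone remnants rather than functional elements.

The roughly 1.4 kb insert sits in the standard pET expression cassette: a T7 promoter followed by a lac operator, the T7 gene 10 ribosome binding site, an N-terminal hexahistidine tag and a thrombin cleavage site, with a T7 terminator downstream. The plasmid-borne lacI gene supplies lac repressor, so transcription stays repressed until IPTG is added in a host that provides T7 RNA polymerase. The insert itself is not annotated in the feature table but corresponds to the gap between the thrombin site and the downstream elements. The His-type match after the insert is the vector's optional C-terminal tag sequence; the record lists only the N-terminal tag, so whether the C-terminal one is translated is not stated. The construct suits overexpression and affinity purification of the variant protein, presumably for comparison with wild-type enzyme to test the role of residue 315.
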