Features (pLannotate 1.2.2; 20 found; start..end, strand, type, name):
     12..440     +  rep_origin     f1 ori (sequence partly withheld): f1 bacteriophage origin of replication; arrow indicates direction of (+) strand synthesis
    493..550     +  promoter       AmpR promoter (fragment): bla
    559..1374    -  CDS            KanR: aminoglycoside phosphotransferase; aph(3')-Ia; confers resistance to kanamycin in bacteria or G418 (Geneticin®) in eukaryotes
   1496..2084    +  rep_origin     ori: high-copy-number ColE1/pMB1/pBR322/pUC origin of replication
   2270..2409    -  misc_feature   bom: basis of mobility region from pBR322
   2511..2702    -  CDS            rop: Rop protein, which maintains plasmids at low copy number; rop
   2719..3099    +  CDS            YPB1_ECOLX: Protein predicted: Swiss-Prot protein existence level 4. From Escherichia coli.
   3171..3462    -  CDS            TcR (fragment): tetracycline efflux protein; tet; confers resistance to tetracycline
   3477..3498    -  protein_bind   CAP binding site: CAP binding activates transcription in the presence of cAMP. E. coli catabolite activator protein
   3511..4593    -  CDS            lacI: lac repressor; lacI; The lac repressor binds to the lac operator to inhibit transcription in E. coli. This inhibition can be relieved by adding lactose or isopropyl-β-D-thiogalactopyranoside (IPTG).
   4594..4671    -  promoter       lacI promoter: lacI
   4679..4958    -  CDS            TcR (fragment): tetracycline efflux protein; tet; confers resistance to tetracycline
   4980..4998    +  promoter       T7 promoter: promoter for bacteriophage T7 RNA polymerase
   4999..5023    +  protein_bind   lac operator: The lac repressor binds to the lac operator to inhibit transcription in E. coli. This inhibition can be relieved by adding lactose or isopropyl-β-D-thiogalactopyranoside (IPTG). lac repressor encoded by lacI
   5038..5060    +  RBS            RBS: efficient ribosome binding site from bacteriophage T7 gene 10 (Olins and Rangwala, 1989)
   5079..5095    +  CDS            capTEV™ (fragment): composite tag for in vivo biotinylation, TEV protease cleavage, and 6xHis tagging
   5106..5123    +  CDS            thrombin site: thrombin recognition and cleavage site
   6564..6581    +  CDS            9xHis (fragment): 9xHis affinity tag
   6591..6640    +  CDS            SET1 (fragment): solubility-enhancement tag derived from T7 phage gene 10B
   6648..6695    +  terminator     T7 terminator: transcription terminator for bacteriophage T7 RNA polymerase
>Addgene plasmid #139592 | pET28a D315A | addgene full sequence | sequence record 273440 | Addgene NGS Result
TGGCGAATGGG
[124 nt withheld, positions 12-135]
C
[91 nt withheld, positions 137-227]
A
[49 nt withheld, positions 229-277]
CCTTTGACGTTGGAGTCCACGTTCTTT
[37 nt withheld, positions 305-341]
ACCCTATCTCGGTCTATTCTTTTGATTTATAAGGGATTTTGCCGATTTCGGCCTATTGGTTAAAAAATGA
GCTGATTTAACAAAAATTTAACGCGAATTTTAACAAAATATTAACGCTTACAATTTAGGTGGCACTTTTC
GGGGAAATGTGCGCGGAACCCCTATTTGTTTATTTTTCTAAATACATTCAAATATGTATCCGCTCATGAA
TTAATTCTTAGAAAAACTCATCGAGCATCAAATGAAACTGCAATTTATTCATATCAGGATTATCAATACC
ATATTTTTGAAAAAGCCGTTTCTGTAATGAAGGAGAAAACTCACCGAGGCAGTTCCATAGGATGGCAAGA
TCCTGGTATCGGTCTGCGATTCCGACTCGTCCAACATCAATACAACCTATTAATTTCCCCTCGTCAAAAA
TAAGGTTATCAAGTGAGAAATCACCATGAGTGACGACTGAATCCGGTGAGAATGGCAAAAGTTTATGCAT
TTCTTTCCAGACTTGTTCAACAGGCCAGCCATTACGCTCGTCATCAAAATCACTCGCATCAACCAAACCG
TTATTCATTCGTGATTGCGCCTGAGCGAGACGAAATACGCGATCGCTGTTAAAAGGACAATTACAAACAG
GAATCGAATGCAACCGGCGCAGGAACACTGCCAGCGCATCAACAATATTTTCACCTGAATCAGGATATTC
TTCTAATACCTGGAATGCTGTTTTCCCGGGGATCGCAGTGGTGAGTAACCATGCATCATCAGGAGTACGG
ATAAAATGCTTGATGGTCGGAAGAGGCATAAATTCCGTCAGCCAGTTTAGTCTGACCATCTCATCTGTAA
CATCATTGGCAACGCTACCTTTGCCATGTTTCAGAAACAACTCTGGCGCATCGGGCTTCCCATACAATCG
ATAGATTGTCGCACCTGATTGCCCGACATTATCGCGAGCCCATTTATACCCATATAAATCAGCATCCATG
TTGGAATTTAATCGCGGCCTAGAGCAAGACGTTTCCCGTTGAATATGGCTCATAACACCCCTTGTATTAC
TGTTTATGTAAGCAGACAGTTTTATTGTTCATGACCAAAATCCCTTAACGTGAGTTTTCGTTCCACTGAG
CGTCAGACCCCGTAGAAAAGATCAAAGGATCTTCTTGAGATCCTTTTTTTCTGCGCGTAATCTGCTGCTT
GCAAACAAAAAAACCACCGCTACCAGCGGTGGTTTGTTTGCCGGATCAAGAGCTACCAACTCTTTTTCCG
AAGGTAACTGGCTTCAGCAGAGCGCAGATACCAAATACTGTCCTTCTAGTGTAGCCGTAGTTAGGCCACC
ACTTCAAGAACTCTGTAGCACCGCCTACATACCTCGCTCTGCTAATCCTGTTACCAGTGGCTGCTGCCAG
TGGCGATAAGTCGTGTCTTACCGGGTTGGACTCAAGACGATAGTTACCGGATAAGGCGCAGCGGTCGGGC
TGAACGGGGGGTTCGTGCACACAGCCCAGCTTGGAGCGAACGACCTACACCGAACTGAGATACCTACAGC
GTGAGCTATGAGAAAGCGCCACGCTTCCCGAAGGGAGAAAGGCGGACAGGTATCCGGTAAGCGGCAGGGT
CGGAACAGGAGAGCGCACGAGGGAGCTTCCAGGGGGAAACGCCTGGTATCTTTATAGTCCTGTCGGGTTT
CGCCACCTCTGACTTGAGCGTCGATTTTTGTGATGCTCGTCAGGGGGGCGGAGCCTATGGAAAAACGCCA
GCAACGCGGCCTTTTTACGGTTCCTGGCCTTTTGCTGGCCTTTTGCTCACATGTTCTTTCCTGCGTTATC
CCCTGATTCTGTGGATAACCGTATTACCGCCTTTGAGTGAGCTGATACCGCTCGCCGCAGCCGAACGACC
GAGCGCAGCGAGTCAGTGAGCGAGGAAGCGGAAGAGCGCCTGATGCGGTATTTTCTCCTTACGCATCTGT
GCGGTATTTCACACCGCAATGGTGCACTCTCAGTACAATCTGCTCTGATGCCGCATAGTTAAGCCAGTAT
ACACTCCGCTATCGCTACGTGACTGGGTCATGGCTGCGCCCCGACACCCGCCAACACCCGCTGACGCGCC
CTGACGGGCTTGTCTGCTCCCGGCATCCGCTTACAGACAAGCTGTGACCGTCTCCGGGAGCTGCATGTGT
CAGAGGTTTTCACCGTCATCACCGAAACGCGCGAGGCAGCTGCGGTAAAGCTCATCAGCGTGGTCGTGAA
GCGATTCACAGATGTCTGCCTGTTCATCCGCGTCCAGCTCGTTGAGTTTCTCCAGAAGCGTTAATGTCTG
GCTTCTGATAAAGCGGGCCATGTTAAGGGCGGTTTTTTCCTGTTTGGTCACTGATGCCTCCGTGTAAGGG
GGATTTCTGTTCATGGGGGTAATGATACCGATGAAACGAGAGAGGATGCTCACGATACGGGTTACTGATG
ATGAACATGCCCGGTTACTGGAACGTTGTGAGGGTAAACAACTGGCGGTATGGATGCGGCGGGACCAGAG
AAAAATCACTCAGGGTCAATGCCAGCGCTTCGTTAATACAGATGTAGGTGTTCCACAGGGTAGCCAGCAG
CATCCTGCGATGCAGATCCGGAACATAATGGTGCAGGGCGCTGACTTCCGCGTTTCCAGACTTTACGAAA
CACGGAAACCGAAGACCATTCATGTTGTTGCTCAGGTCGCAGACGTTTTGCAGCAGCAGTCGCTTCACGT
TCGCTCGCGTATCGGTGATTCATTCTGCTAACCAGTAAGGCAACCCCGCCAGCCTAGCCGGGTCCTCAAC
GACAGGAGCACGATCATGCGCACCCGTGGGGCCGCCATGCCGGCGATAATGGCCTGCTTCTCGCCGAAAC
GTTTGGTGGCGGGACCAGTGACGAAGGCTTGAGCGAGGGCGTGCAAGATTCCGAATACCGCAAGCGACAG
GCCGATCATCGTCGCGCTCCAGCGAAAGCGGTCCTCGCCGAAAATGACCCAGAGCGCTGCCGGCACCTGT
CCTACGAGTTGCATGATAAAGAAGACAGTCATAAGTGCGGCGACGATAGTCATGCCCCGCGCCCACCGGA
AGGAGCTGACTGGGTTGAAGGCTCTCAAGGGCATCGGTCGAGATCCCGGTGCCTAATGAGTGAGCTAACT
TACATTAATTGCGTTGCGCTCACTGCCCGCTTTCCAGTCGGGAAACCTGTCGTGCCAGCTGCATTAATGA
ATCGGCCAACGCGCGGGGAGAGGCGGTTTGCGTATTGGGCGCCAGGGTGGTTTTTCTTTTCACCAGTGAG
ACGGGCAACAGCTGATTGCCCTTCACCGCCTGGCCCTGAGAGAGTTGCAGCAAGCGGTCCACGCTGGTTT
GCCCCAGCAGGCGAAAATCCTGTTTGATGGTGGTTAACGGCGGGATATAACATGAGCTGTCTTCGGTATC
GTCGTATCCCACTACCGAGATATCCGCACCAACGCGCAGCCCGGACTCGGTAATGGCGCGCATTGCGCCC
AGCGCCATCTGATCGTTGGCAACCAGCATCGCAGTGGGAACGATGCCCTCATTCAGCATTTGCATGGTTT
GTTGAAAACCGGACATGGCACTCCAGTCGCCTTCCCGTTCCGCTATCGGCTGAATTTGATTGCGAGTGAG
ATATTTATGCCAGCCAGCCAGACGCAGACGCGCCGAGACAGAACTTAATGGGCCCGCTAACAGCGCGATT
TGCTGGTGACCCAATGCGACCAGATGCTCCACGCCCAGTCGCGTACCGTCTTCATGGGAGAAAATAATAC
TGTTGATGGGTGTCTGGTCAGAGACATCAAGAAATAACGCCGGAACATTAGTGCAGGCAGCTTCCACAGC
AATGGCATCCTGGTCATCCAGCGGATAGTTAATGATCAGCCCACTGACGCGTTGCGCGAGAAGATTGTGC
ACCGCCGCTTTACAGGCTTCGACGCCGCTTCGTTCTACCATCGACACCACCACGCTGGCACCCAGTTGAT
CGGCGCGAGATTTAATCGCCGCGACAATTTGCGACGGCGCGTGCAGGGCCAGACTGGAGGTGGCAACGCC
AATCAGCAACGACTGTTTGCCCGCCAGTTGTTGTGCCACGCGGTTGGGAATGTAATTCAGCTCCGCCATC
GCCGCTTCCACTTTTTCCCGCGTTTTCGCAGAAACGTGGCTGGCCTGGTTCACCACGCGGGAAACGGTCT
GATAAGAGACACCGGCATACTCTGCGACATCGTATAACGTTACTGGTTTCACATTCACCACCCTGAATTG
ACTCTCTTCCGGGCGCTATCATGCCATACCGCGAAAGGTTTTGCGCCATTCGATGGTGTCCGGGATCTCG
ACGCTCTCCCTTATGCGACTCCTGCATTAGGAAGCAGCCCAGTAGTAGGTTGAGGCCGTTGAGCACCGCC
GCCGCAAGGAATGGTGCATGCAAGGAGATGGCGCCCAACAGTCCCCCGGCCACGGGGCCTGCCACCATAC
CCACGCCGAAACAAGCGCTCATGAGCCCGAAGTGGCGAGCCCGATCTTCCCCATCGGTGATGTCGGCGAT
ATAGGCGCCAGCAACCGCACCTGTGGCGCCGGTGATGCCGGCCACGATGCGTCCGGCGTAGAGGATCGAG
ATCTCGATCCCGCGAAATTAATACGACTCACTATAGGGGAATTGTGAGCGGATAACAATTCCCCTCTAGA
AATAATTTTGTTTAACTTTAAGAAGGAGATATACCATGGGCAGCAGCCATCATCATCATCATCACAGCAG
CGGCCTGGTGCCGCGCGGCAGCCATATGAGTCACGTCCCCCCGCACGTCCCGTTCGAGCTCAGCGGCGCG
GAACTGCGCGACGCGATCGTGCAGTACGCCACCAACCCGATCTACCACGACAACCTCGACTGGCTGAACC
ACGACAACCCCTACCGCCGGCAGCTAAGGCCGCAGGTGCTGCCCCACCTGGACTACGACAAGGTCCCGGG
CCGGGAGAACATCCTCAACTACGCGAGCCTGGCCGTGCAGCGCCTGCTGACCTCCGTCTACGAGGCCGAC
CTGGTGTTCTTCCCCAAGTCCGGGCTGAAGGGCAAGGAGGAGGACTTCCGGGCGTTCTACAGCCCCGCCA
ACCGGGCGCTCGGCGAGCGGATCCGGCCGGCGCTGGAGCGCTACGCCTTCGGTTTCCTCGACGACGAGGT
GGAGACCTCCGGCACCTGGACCGCGCAGAGCCTGGACGCCTACCTGGACTCCCTGGACACCGCGGGCGGC
GCGGAGCAGTCCCCGGTGGAGAAGGCCATCCTCGGCTCGGCCGACCGCGAGCGCGCGGCCCGGATGTGGC
TGGTGCAGTTCGCGCCGGACTTCCTCTCCGAGGCCTCGCCGATGATGCGCAACGTGCTCGGCTACTACGG
CCCGGCCCAGTCCGAGTGGTTCAAGGTCGTCATCGACGAGTACGGCTACGGCGTCCACGACACCAAGCAC
AGCACCCTGTTCGAGCGGACCCTGGAGTCGGTGGGCCTGGAGTCCGACCTGCACCGGTACTGGCAGTACT
ACCTGAACAGCAGCCTGCTGCTGAACAACTACTTCCACTACCTGGGCAAGAACCACGAGCTGTTCTTCCG
TTACGTCGGCGCGCTGTACTACACGGAGAGCTCCCTGGTCGACTTCTGCCGCCGCGCGGACCACCTGCTG
CGCGAGGTGTTCGGCGACACGGTGGACACCACCTACTTCACCGAGCACATCCACATCGCCCAGCACCACG
GCCGGATGGCCCGCGAGAAGATCATCAAGCCGCTGGTGGAGGCGCACGGCGACGGCATCATCCCGGAGAT
CGTGCGGGGCATCGAGGAGTACCGGGTGCTGCTGGAGATCGGCGACTTCGACTTCTCCGAGCAGATCGCG
TGGATGGACGCCCAGCCCGAGCTGAAGAAGCTGCACGACCCGGTCTTCGAGGGTCTCAAGCAGGGCAAGG
TCGACGCCCCCGTGGCGCACCTGGTCGAACCGCGCGGCGAGCTGTCCAACACCCACTGCCACGACGGTGA
CGAGCTGTGCCACATCGTCTCCGGCACCATGCGCTTCGAGAGCGGCCTGGGCTCCTCGCTGACCCTCCAG
GCCGGCGAGGGCGTCGTCATCAAGCGCAACCGGCTGCACGGCGCGAACATCGAGTCGGACGAGTGCGTCT
ACGAGATCCACTCGGTGGGGGACTACCGAAAGTGCCTGTAGAAGCTTGCGGCCGCACTCGAGCACCACCA
CCACCACCACTGAGATCCGGCTGCTAACAAAGCCCGAAAGGAAGCTGAGTTGGCTGCTGCCACCGCTGAG
CAATAACTAGCATAACCCCTTGGGGCCTCTAAACGGGTCTTGAGGGGTTTTTTGCTGAAAGGAGGAACTA
TATCCGGAT
